Addgene plasmid #245935: pAAV/cmGAD67 GFP WPRE SV40pA
Purpose: GABAergic neuron-specific cmGAD67 promoter
Depositing lab: Hirokazu Hirai. Depositing organization: Gunma University. Publication: A compact GAD67 promoter enables inhibitory neuron-targeted AAV gene therapy for seizure suppression. Fukai Y, Konno A, Hosoi N, Miyakawa K, Kaneko R, Hirai H. Mol Ther. 2026 Jun 25:S1525-0016(26)00484-3. doi: 10.1016/j.ymthe.2026.06.007. PubMed 42349402.
Backbone
  Vector backbone: pAAV
  Vector type: AAV
Growth in bacteria
  Bacterial resistance: Ampicillin, 100 μg/mL
  Growth temperature: 37°C
  Growth strain: NEB Stable
  Copy number: Low Copy
Gene/Insert
  Gene/Insert name: Mouse GAD67 promoter, Region ii to Etss (Transcriptional Start Site in Exon1)
  Species: M. musculus (mouse)
  Insert size (bp): 410
  Tag / fusion protein: GFP (C terminal on insert)
Terms and licenses: Academic/Nonprofit Terms; Industry Terms: Not Available to Industry
Depositor comments: The Addgene NGS sequence and the depositor's reference sequence differ in the orientation of the region between the R-ITR and AmpR promoter. The depositor confirms that this discrepancy does not affect plasmid function.
How to cite: pAAV/cmGAD67 GFP WPRE SV40pA was a gift from Hirokazu Hirai (Addgene plasmid # 245935 ; http://n2t.net/addgene:245935 ; RRID:Addgene_245935)
