[The description below was written by a language model from this plasmid's Addgene catalogue record and pLannotate feature annotations shown in this document.]
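Description:
pAAV/cmGAD67 GFP WPRE SV40pA is an adeno-associated virus transfer plasmid built on a pAAV backbone and intended for producing recombinant AAV that drives reporter expression selectively in GABAergic (inhibitory) neurons. The expression cassette lies between two AAV2 inverted terminal repeats, which provide the signals needed for replication and packaging of the intervening DNA into AAV capsids when helper functions are supplied in trans. Both ITRs are annotated only as fragments in the sequenced record.

The defining element is cmGAD67, a compact 410 bp mouse GAD67 promoter described as spanning "Region ii" to the transcriptional start site in exon 1. The automated feature table does not annotate it, but it presumably occupies the unannotated stretch between the left ITR and the EGFP coding sequence. EGFP, a mammalian codon-optimized green fluorescent reporter, is followed by the woodchuck hepatitis virus posttranscriptional regulatory element, which enhances transcript stability and expression, and by an SV40 polyadenylation signal. Although the catalogue lists GFP as a C-terminal tag, the insert is a promoter, so GFP is simply the reporter it drives rather than a fusion partner.

In bacteria the plasmid is maintained through a ColE1/pUC-type origin and selected with ampicillin via the bla gene. The catalogue lists it as low copy and names a recombination-limiting strain, as is usual for ITR-containing plasmids. An f1 origin with flanking M13, lacZα, bom and rop fragments are backbone remnants. The depositor notes that the region between the right ITR and the AmpR promoter is inverted relative to their reference sequence, without functional consequence. The small promoter leaves packaging capacity for therapeutic cargo, and the associated work concerns inhibitory neuron-targeted gene therapy for seizure suppression.
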