Features (pLannotate 1.2.2; 14 found; start..end, strand, type, name):
    523..1242    +  CDS            EGFP: the original enhanced GFP (Yang et al., 1996) mammalian codon-optimized
   1258..1846    +  misc_feature   WPRE: woodchuck hepatitis virus posttranscriptional regulatory element
   1868..1997    +  polyA_signal   SV40 poly(A) signal: SV40 polyadenylation signal
   2073..2205    +  repeat_region  AAV2 ITR (fragment): inverted terminal repeat of adeno-associated virus serotype 2 inverted
   2200..2269    +  CDS            lacZα (fragment): LacZα fragment of β-galactosidase; lacZ fragment
   2280..2585    +  CDS            M13 gene IV (fragment) (sequence partly withheld): pIV; IV; phage assembly
   2573..3001    +  rep_origin     f1 ori (sequence partly withheld): f1 bacteriophage origin of replication; arrow indicates direction of (+) strand synthesis
   3091..3494    +  CDS            M13 gene II (fragment) (sequence partly withheld): pII; II; replication
   3502..3601    -  misc_feature   bom (fragment): basis of mobility region from pBR322
   3703..3738    -  CDS            rop (fragment): Rop protein, which maintains plasmids at low copy number; rop
   3833..3937    +  promoter       AmpR promoter: bla
   3938..4798    +  CDS            AmpR: β-lactamase; bla; confers resistance to ampicillin, carbenicillin, and related antibiotics
   4969..5557    +  rep_origin     ori: high-copy-number ColE1/pMB1/pBR322/pUC origin of replication
   5717..40      -  repeat_region  AAV2 ITR (fragment) (across the origin): inverted terminal repeat of adeno-associated virus serotype 2 inverted
>Addgene plasmid #245935 | pAAV/cmGAD67 GFP WPRE SV40pA | addgene full sequence | sequence record 494271 | Addgene NGS Result
CGCAGAGAGGGAGTGGCCAACTCCATCACTAGGGGTTCCTTGTAGTTAATGATTAACCCGCCATGCTACT
TATCTACGTAGCCATGCTCTAGACTCGAGACAAAATTCTTCGTAGGAATTATATTTTCCCTTGCCCTCAC
CCAACATCGCCTATCTCAAAAATAATTTAAAAACAAAAAACAAACAAACAAACAAAAAACAGAGCGTGCT
GAGTGCATTCTGGATTACTCATAGGACTTTGTCACACACACCCTCCTTTCTGGTCGCAAACCCGTGAGCT
GGATTTATAATCGCCCTACAAAGCTCCAGAGGCAGTCAGACACCTGCAAAGGAGCCCCAGCGCTCCGCGG
ACGAGCTGCCCCCGCGAGCAACGGCCTCGTGATTCCCCCCGCCGAGCGGGTCCCCGCCTCCCCACTCCGC
CCCCGCCTCCCCCAAGCCCAGCGGCCGCCTCTCCGGATCTCTCCCTTCTTCAGGCTCTCCCGTGCCGGAC
CAGGGATCGTGCAAGCAAGACCGGTCGCCACCATGGTGAGCAAGGGCGAGGAGCTGTTCACCGGGGTGGT
GCCCATCCTGGTCGAGCTGGACGGCGACGTAAACGGCCACAAGTTCAGCGTGTCCGGCGAGGGCGAGGGC
GATGCCACCTACGGCAAGCTGACCCTGAAGTTCATCTGCACCACCGGCAAGCTGCCCGTGCCCTGGCCCA
CCCTCGTGACCACCCTGACCTACGGCGTGCAGTGCTTCAGCCGCTACCCCGACCACATGAAGCAGCACGA
CTTCTTCAAGTCCGCCATGCCCGAAGGCTACGTCCAGGAGCGCACCATCTTCTTCAAGGACGACGGCAAC
TACAAGACCCGCGCCGAGGTGAAGTTCGAGGGCGACACCCTGGTGAACCGCATCGAGCTGAAGGGCATCG
ACTTCAAGGAGGACGGCAACATCCTGGGGCACAAGCTGGAGTACAACTACAACAGCCACAACGTCTATAT
CATGGCCGACAAGCAGAAGAACGGCATCAAGGTGAACTTCAAGATCCGCCACAACATCGAGGACGGCAGC
GTGCAGCTCGCCGACCACTACCAGCAGAACACCCCCATCGGCGACGGCCCCGTGCTGCTGCCCGACAACC
ACTACCTGAGCACCCAGTCCGCCCTGAGCAAAGACCCCAACGAGAAGCGCGATCACATGGTCCTGCTGGA
GTTCGTGACCGCCGCCGGGATCACTCTCGGCATGGACGAGCTGTACAAGTAAAGCGGCCGCATCGATAAT
CAACCTCTGGATTACAAAATTTGTGAAAGATTGACTGGTATTCTTAACTATGTTGCTCCTTTTACGCTAT
GTGGATACGCTGCTTTAATGCCTTTGTATCATGCTATTGCTTCCCGTATGGCTTTCATTTTCTCCTCCTT
GTATAAATCCTGGTTGCTGTCTCTTTATGAGGAGTTGTGGCCCGTTGTCAGGCAACGTGGCGTGGTGTGC
ACTGTGTTTGCTGACGCAACCCCCACTGGTTGGGGCATTGCCACCACCTGTCAGCTCCTTTCCGGGACTT
TCGCTTTCCCCCTCCCTATTGCCACGGCGGAACTCATCGCCGCCTGCCTTGCCCGCTGCTGGACAGGGGC
TCGGCTGTTGGGCACTGACAATTCCGTGGTGTTGTCGGGGAAGCTGACGTCCTTTCCATGGCTGCTCGCC
TGTGTTGCCACCTGGATTCTGCGCGGGACGTCCTTCTGCTACGTCCCTTCGGCCCTCAATCCAGCGGACC
TTCCTTCCCGCGGCCTGCTGCCGGCTCTGCGGCCTCTTCCGCGTCTTCGCCTTCGCCCTCAGACGAGTCG
GATCTCCCTTTGGGCCGCCTCCCCGCATCGATGCCGTATACGGTACCACTTGTTTATTGCAGCTTATAAT
GGTTACAAATAAAGCAATAGCATCACAAATTTCACAAATAAAGCATTTTTTTCACTGCATTCTAGTTGTG
GTTTGTCCAAACTCATCAATGTATCTTATCATGTCTGTCGACCCCCAACGCGTTGGAGCTCTAGAGCATG
GCTACGTAGATAAGTAGCATGGCGGGTTAATCATTAACTACAAGGAACCCCTAGTGATGGAGTTGGCCAC
TCCCTCTCTGCGCGCTCGCTCGCTCACTGAGGCCGGGCGACCAAAGGTCGCCCGACGCCCGGGCTTTGCC
CGGGCGGCCTCAGTGAGCGAGCGAGCGCGCAGCTGGCGTAATAGCGAAGAGGCCCGCACCGATCGCCCTT
CCCAACAGTTGCGCAGCCTGAATGGCGAATGGCGATTCC
[38 nt withheld, positions 2280-2317]
C
[378 nt withheld, positions 2319-2696]
C
[91 nt withheld, positions 2698-2788]
A
[49 nt withheld, positions 2790-2838]
CCTTTGACGTTGGAGTCCACGTTCTTT
[37 nt withheld, positions 2866-2902]
ACCCTATCTCGGTCTATTCTTTTGATTTATAAGGGATTTTGCCGATTTCGGCCTATTGGTTAAAAAATGA
GCTGATTTAACAAAAATTTAACGCGAATTTTAACAAAATATTAACGCTTACAATTTAAATATTTGCTTAT
ACAATCT
[100 nt withheld, positions 3050-3149]
CTCAGGCAATGACCTGATAGCCTTTGTAG
[69 nt withheld, positions 3179-3247]
T
[44 nt withheld, positions 3249-3292]
ACCTACACATTACTCA
[44 nt withheld, positions 3309-3352]
TTGCGTTGAAATAAAGGCTTCTCCC
[83 nt withheld, positions 3378-3460]
TTCTTTGCCTTGCCTGTATGATTTATTGGATGTTGGAATCGCCTGATGCGGTATTTTCTCCTTACGCATC
TGTGCGGTATTTCACACCGCATATGGTGCACTCTCAGTACAATCTGCTCTGATGCCGCATAGTTAAGCCA
GCCCCGACACCCGCCAACACCCGCTGACGCGCCCTGACGGGCTTGTCTGCTCCCGGCATCCGCTTACAGA
CAAGCTGTGACCGTCTCCGGGAGCTGCATGTGTCAGAGGTTTTCACCGTCATCACCGAAACGCGCGAGAC
GAAAGGGCCTCGTGATACGCCTATTTTTATAGGTTAATGTCATGATAATAATGGTTTCTTAGACGTCAGG
TGGCACTTTTCGGGGAAATGTGCGCGGAACCCCTATTTGTTTATTTTTCTAAATACATTCAAATATGTAT
CCGCTCATGAGACAATAACCCTGATAAATGCTTCAATAATATTGAAAAAGGAAGAGTATGAGTATTCAAC
ATTTCCGTGTCGCCCTTATTCCCTTTTTTGCGGCATTTTGCCTTCCTGTTTTTGCTCACCCAGAAACGCT
GGTGAAAGTAAAAGATGCTGAAGATCAGTTGGGTGCACGAGTGGGTTACATCGAACTGGATCTCAACAGC
GGTAAGATCCTTGAGAGTTTTCGCCCCGAAGAACGTTTTCCAATGATGAGCACTTTTAAAGTTCTGCTAT
GTGGCGCGGTATTATCCCGTATTGACGCCGGGCAAGAGCAACTCGGTCGCCGCATACACTATTCTCAGAA
TGACTTGGTTGAGTACTCACCAGTCACAGAAAAGCATCTTACGGATGGCATGACAGTAAGAGAATTATGC
AGTGCTGCCATAACCATGAGTGATAACACTGCGGCCAACTTACTTCTGACAACGATCGGAGGACCGAAGG
AGCTAACCGCTTTTTTGCACAACATGGGGGATCATGTAACTCGCCTTGATCGTTGGGAACCGGAGCTGAA
TGAAGCCATACCAAACGACGAGCGTGACACCACGATGCCTGTAGCAATGGCAACAACGTTGCGCAAACTA
TTAACTGGCGAACTACTTACTCTAGCTTCCCGGCAACAATTAATAGACTGGATGGAGGCGGATAAAGTTG
CAGGACCACTTCTGCGCTCGGCCCTTCCGGCTGGCTGGTTTATTGCTGATAAATCTGGAGCCGGTGAGCG
TGGGTCTCGCGGTATCATTGCAGCACTGGGGCCAGATGGTAAGCCCTCCCGTATCGTAGTTATCTACACG
ACGGGGAGTCAGGCAACTATGGATGAACGAAATAGACAGATCGCTGAGATAGGTGCCTCACTGATTAAGC
ATTGGTAACTGTCAGACCAAGTTTACTCATATATACTTTAGATTGATTTAAAACTTCATTTTTAATTTAA
AAGGATCTAGGTGAAGATCCTTTTTGATAATCTCATGACCAAAATCCCTTAACGTGAGTTTTCGTTCCAC
TGAGCGTCAGACCCCGTAGAAAAGATCAAAGGATCTTCTTGAGATCCTTTTTTTCTGCGCGTAATCTGCT
GCTTGCAAACAAAAAAACCACCGCTACCAGCGGTGGTTTGTTTGCCGGATCAAGAGCTACCAACTCTTTT
TCCGAAGGTAACTGGCTTCAGCAGAGCGCAGATACCAAATACTGTTCTTCTAGTGTAGCCGTAGTTAGGC
CACCACTTCAAGAACTCTGTAGCACCGCCTACATACCTCGCTCTGCTAATCCTGTTACCAGTGGCTGCTG
CCAGTGGCGATAAGTCGTGTCTTACCGGGTTGGACTCAAGACGATAGTTACCGGATAAGGCGCAGCGGTC
GGGCTGAACGGGGGGTTCGTGCACACAGCCCAGCTTGGAGCGAACGACCTACACCGAACTGAGATACCTA
CAGCGTGAGCTATGAGAAAGCGCCACGCTTCCCGAAGGGAGAAAGGCGGACAGGTATCCGGTAAGCGGCA
GGGTCGGAACAGGAGAGCGCACGAGGGAGCTTCCAGGGGGAAACGCCTGGTATCTTTATAGTCCTGTCGG
GTTTCGCCACCTCTGACTTGAGCGTCGATTTTTGTGATGCTCGTCAGGGGGGCGGAGCCTATGGAAAAAC
GCCAGCAACGCGGCCTTTTTACGGTTCCTGGCCTTTTGCTGGCCTTTTGCTCACATGTTCTTTCCTGCGT
TATCCCCTGATTCTGTGGATAACCGTATTACCGCCTTTGAGTGAGCTGATACCGCTCGCCGCAGCCGAAC
GACCGAGCGCAGCGAGTCAGTGAGCGAGCGAGCG
